Addgene plasmid #224723: pcDNA3.1-HA-GTSE1-S171A
Purpose: For expression of HA-tagged GTSE1 protein with S171A mutation
Depositing lab: Michele Pagano. Depositing organization: NYU Grossman School of Medicine. Publication: Stabilization of GTSE1 by cyclin D1-CDK4/6-mediated phosphorylation promotes cell proliferation: relevance in cancer prognosis. Garcia-Vazquez N, Gonzalez-Robles TJ, Lane E, Spasskaya D, Zhang Q, Kerzhnerman M, Jeong Y, Collu M, Simoneschi D, Ruggles KV, Rona G, Kaisari S, Pagano M. bioRxiv [Preprint]. 2025 Jan 23:2024.06.26.600797. doi: 10.1101/2024.06.26.600797. PubMed 38979260.
Backbone
  Vector backbone: pcDNA3.1
  Vector type: Mammalian Expression
Growth in bacteria
  Bacterial resistance: Ampicillin, 100 μg/mL
  Growth temperature: 37°C
  Growth strain: NEB Stable
  Copy number: Unknown
Gene/Insert
  Gene/Insert name: GTSE1 (alt name: B99)
  Species: H. sapiens (human)
  Insert size (bp): 2200
  Mutation: Serine 171 to Alanine
  Entrez Gene: GTSE1 (a.k.a. B99)
  Promoter: CMV
  Tag / fusion protein: HA (N terminal on backbone)
  Cloning method: Unknown
  Sequencing primers: 5′ CMV Forward
Terms and licenses: Academic/Nonprofit Terms; Industry Terms: Not Available to Industry
Depositor comments: Please visit https://doi.org/10.1101/2024.06.26.600797 for bioRxiv preprint.
How to cite: pcDNA3.1-HA-GTSE1-S171A was a gift from Michele Pagano (Addgene plasmid # 224723 ; http://n2t.net/addgene:224723 ; RRID:Addgene_224723)
