[The description below was written by a language model from this plasmid's Addgene catalogue record and pLannotate feature annotations shown in this document.]
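Description:
pcDNA3.1-HA-GTSE1-S171A is a mammalian expression plasmid of about 7.6 kb, built on the pcDNA3.1 backbone, that produces human GTSE1 (also known as B99) carrying a serine-to-alanine substitution at residue 171. It is propagated in E. coli through a high-copy ColE1/pUC-type origin and selected with ampicillin via the β-lactamase gene and its own promoter. An f1 origin is also present, which allows single-stranded DNA production. For selection in mammalian cells, the backbone carries a neomycin/kanamycin phosphotransferase gene driven by the SV40 enhancer/early promoter and terminated by the SV40 poly(A) signal. This cassette permits G418 selection of stable transfectants.

The expression cassette uses the human cytomegalovirus immediate-early enhancer and promoter to drive strong constitutive transcription of the roughly 2.2 kb GTSE1 coding sequence, which ends at the bovine growth hormone polyadenylation signal. The catalogue entry records an N-terminal HA epitope tag supplied by the backbone. The automated annotation does not mark it as a separate feature, though there is unannotated space upstream of the GTSE1 reading frame. T7 and SP6 promoters flank the insert and can serve for in vitro transcription or as sequencing priming sites. Several short annotated fragments (HIV-1 LTR, ble, lacI, bom) appear to be backbone remnants or partial matches rather than functional elements.

The S171A change replaces a serine with a residue that cannot be phosphorylated. Given the associated study on stabilization of GTSE1 by cyclin D1-CDK4/6-mediated phosphorylation, the construct is likely intended as a phospho-deficient mutant for comparison with wild-type GTSE1, with the HA tag allowing detection or immunoprecipitation. The record itself states only that it is for expression of the HA-tagged mutant protein.
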