Features (pLannotate 1.2.2; 21 found; start..end, strand, type, name):
     28..80      -  misc_feature   bom (fragment): basis of mobility region from pBR322
    235..614     +  enhancer       CMV enhancer: human cytomegalovirus immediate early enhancer
    615..818     +  promoter       CMV promoter: human cytomegalovirus (CMV) immediate early promoter
    814..847     +  LTR            5' LTR (truncated) (fragment): truncated 5' long terminal repeat (LTR) from HIV-1
    863..881     +  promoter       T7 promoter: promoter for bacteriophage T7 RNA polymerase
   1000..3159    +  CDS            GTSE1: GTSE1_HUMAN - Experimental evidence at protein level: Swiss-Prot protein existence level 1. May be involved in p53-induced cell cycle arrest in G2/M phase by interfering with microtubule rearrangements that are required to enter mitosis. Overexpression delays G2/M phase progression. From Homo sapiens (Human).
   3190..3208    -  promoter       SP6 promoter: promoter for bacteriophage SP6 RNA polymerase
   3234..3458    +  polyA_signal   bGH poly(A) signal: bovine growth hormone polyadenylation signal
   3462..3483    +  promoter       SV40 promoter (fragment): SV40 enhancer and early promoter
   3504..3932    +  rep_origin     f1 ori (sequence partly withheld): f1 bacteriophage origin of replication; arrow indicates direction of (+) strand synthesis
   3946..4275    +  promoter       SV40 promoter: SV40 enhancer and early promoter
   4342..5133    +  CDS            neo: KKA2_KLEPN - Also known as kan, nptII. Experimental evidence at protein level: Swiss-Prot protein existence level 1. Resistance to kanamycin, neomycin, paromomycin, ribostamycin, butirosin and gentamicin B. From Klebsiella pneumoniae.
   5157..5315    +  CDS            ble (fragment): BLE_KLEPN - Experimental evidence at protein level: Swiss-Prot protein existence level 1. Binding protein with a strong affinity to the bleomycin family of antibiotics. Binds to CL990; an antimitotic-antibiotic compound. From Klebsiella pneumoniae.
   5310..5431    +  polyA_signal   SV40 poly(A) signal: SV40 polyadenylation signal
   5504..5520    -  protein_bind   lac operator: The lac repressor binds to the lac operator to inhibit transcription in E. coli. This inhibition can be relieved by adding lactose or isopropyl-β-D-thiogalactopyranoside (IPTG). lac repressor encoded by lacI
   5528..5558    -  promoter       lac promoter: promoter for the E. coli lac operon
   5573..5594    -  protein_bind   CAP binding site: CAP binding activates transcription in the presence of cAMP. E. coli catabolite activator protein
   5607..5699    -  CDS            lacI (fragment): lac repressor; lacI; The lac repressor binds to the lac operator to inhibit transcription in E. coli. This inhibition can be relieved by adding lactose or isopropyl-β-D-thiogalactopyranoside (IPTG).
   5882..6470    -  rep_origin     ori: high-copy-number ColE1/pMB1/pBR322/pUC origin of replication
   6641..7501    -  CDS            AmpR: β-lactamase; bla; confers resistance to ampicillin, carbenicillin, and related antibiotics
   7502..7606    -  promoter       AmpR promoter: bla
>Addgene plasmid #224723 | pcDNA3.1-HA-GTSE1-S171A | addgene full sequence | sequence record 449113 | Addgene NGS Result
GACGGATCGGGAGATCTCCCGATCCCCTATGGTGCACTCTCAGTACAATCTGCTCTGATGCCGCATAGTT
AAGCCAGTATCTGCTCCCTGCTTGTGTGTTGGAGGTCGCTGAGTAGTGCGCGAGCAAAATTTAAGCTACA
ACAAGGCAAGGCTTGACCGACAATTGCATGAAGAATCTGCTTAGGGTTAGGCGTTTTGCGCTGCTTCGCG
ATGTACGGGCCAGATATACGCGTTGACATTGATTATTGACTAGTTATTAATAGTAATCAATTACGGGGTC
ATTAGTTCATAGCCCATATATGGAGTTCCGCGTTACATAACTTACGGTAAATGGCCCGCCTGGCTGACCG
CCCAACGACCCCCGCCCATTGACGTCAATAATGACGTATGTTCCCATAGTAACGCCAATAGGGACTTTCC
ATTGACGTCAATGGGTGGAGTATTTACGGTAAACTGCCCACTTGGCAGTACATCAAGTGTATCATATGCC
AAGTACGCCCCCTATTGACGTCAATGACGGTAAATGGCCCGCCTGGCATTATGCCCAGTACATGACCTTA
TGGGACTTTCCTACTTGGCAGTACATCTACGTATTAGTCATCGCTATTACCATGGTGATGCGGTTTTGGC
AGTACATCAATGGGCGTGGATAGCGGTTTGACTCACGGGGATTTCCAAGTCTCCACCCCATTGACGTCAA
TGGGAGTTTGTTTTGGCACCAAAATCAACGGGACTTTCCAAAATGTCGTAACAACTCCGCCCCATTGACG
CAAATGGGCGGTAGGCGTGTACGGTGGGAGGTCTATATAAGCAGAGCTCTCTGGCTAACTAGAGAACCCA
CTGCTTACTGGCTTATCGAAATTAATACGACTCACTATAGGGAGACCCAAGCTTACCATGGCCTACCCCT
ACGACGTGCCCGACTACGCCTCCCTCGGATCCATGGAAGGAGGCGGCGGCCGCGATGAGCCTTCAGCCTG
CCGGGCAGGGGACGTGAACATGGATGACCCTAAGAAGGAAGACATTCTTCTTTTGGCCGATGAAAAATTT
GACTTCGATCTTTCATTGTCTTCTTCGAGTGCAAATGAAGATGATGAAGTCTTCTTCGGACCCTTTGGAC
ATAAAGAAAGATGTATTGCTGCCAGCTTGGAATTAAATAATCCGGTTCCCGAACAGCCTCCGTTGCCCAC
ATCTGAGAGTCCCTTTGCCTGGAGCCCTCTGGCCGGGGAGAAGTTCGTGGAGGTGTACAAAGAAGCTCAC
TTACTGGCTTTACACATTGAGAGCAGCAGCCGGAACCAGGCAGCCCAAGCTGCCAAGCCTGAAGACCCTC
GGAGCCAGGGCGTGGAAAGATTCATACAGGAGTCAAAATTAAAAATAAACCTCTTTGAGAAAGAAAAGGA
AATGAAGAAAAGCCCCACGTCTCTTAAAAGGGAGACATACTACCTGTCAGACGCCCCCTTGCTGGGGCCC
CCTGTGGGTGAGCCTCGGCTCTTGGCCTCCTCCCCGGCCCTGCCCAGCTCTGGTGCCCAGGCCCGCCTCA
CCCGGGCGCCGGGGCCTCCGCACTCTGCTCATGCTTTGCCCAGGGAATCATGCACTGCTCATGCTGCAAG
TCAGGCAGCGACTCAGAGGAAGCCCGGGACCAAATTGCTGCTGCCTCGAGCGGCCTCTGTTAGAGGAAGA
AGCATCCCTGGGGCTGCGGAGAAGCCCAAGAAAGAGATTCCAGCTAGTCCTTCCAGGACAAAAATCCCAG
CTGAGAAGGAATCCCACCGGGATGTTCTCCCTGACAAACCTGCCCCGGGTGCTGTCAATGTGCCGGCCGC
CGGAAGCCACTTGGGCCAGGGCAAGCGGGCGATCCCTGTTCCAAACAAGTTGGGGCTGAAGAAGACCCTG
TTAAAAGCACCCGGCTCTACCAGCAATCTCGCAAGGAAGTCCTCCTCGGGGCCTGTTTGGAGCGGGGCAT
CCAGTGCGTGCACATCCCCAGCAGTGGGCAAAGCTAAATCAAGTGAATTTGCAAGTATTCCTGCAAATAG
CTCCCGGCCTCTGTCAAACATCAGCAAGTCAGGCAGAATGGGACCCGCCATGCTGCGGCCAGCTCTGCCT
GCAGGCCCTGTGGGGGCATCCTCCTGGCAGGCCAAGCGGGTCGATGTTTCTGAGCTGGCAGCGGAGCAGC
TCACGGCACCCCCCTCAGCATCCCCCACCCAACCCCAGACTCCGGAAGGTGGCGGCCAGTGGCTGAACTC
CAGTTGCGCTTGGTCAGAATCTTCTCAATTGAATAAGACTAGAAGTATCAGACGGCGAGATTCCTGTCTA
AATTCCAAGACAAAGGTTATGCCTACTCCTACAAATCAATTTAAAATTCCTAAGTTTTCTATTGGTGACT
CCCCGGACAGCTCAACACCAAAGCTTTCGCGGGCACAGCGGCCGCAGTCGTGCACGTCAGTTGGCAGGGT
CACTGTCCACAGCACCCCGGTTAGACGCTCATCTGGGCCAGCACCACAAAGCCTGCTGAGCGCATGGCGT
GTGTCAGCCTTGCCCACACCCGCCAGCCGGCGCTGCTCTGGCCTTCCACCGATGACCCCCAAAACGATGC
CCAGGGCCGTGGGCTCTCCCCTGTGTGTGCCAGCTCGGAGACGTTCCTCTGAGCCCCGCAAGAACTCTGC
AATGAGAACTGAACCAACAAGGGAGAGCAACAGAAAGACAGATTCCAGGCTGGTGGATGTGTCCCCTGAC
AGGGGTTCTCCTCCTTCCCGTGTGCCTCAGGCACTTAACTTTTCTCCAGAGGAAAGCGATTCTACTTTCT
CCAAAAGTACTGCCACAGAAGTAGCTCGGGAGGAAGCCAAGCCGGGTGGAGATGCAGCCCCTAGTGAGGC
TCTTCTTGTAGATATCAAACTGGAACCACTCGCGGTCACTCCAGATGCTGCAAGCCAGCCCCTCATTGAC
CTTCCTCTCATCGACTTCTGCGATACCCCAGAAGCACACGTGGCTGTAGGATCTGAAAGCAGGCCTCTGA
TCGACCTCATGACAAACACTCCAGACATGAATAAAAATGTGGCCAAACCTTCACCGGTGGTGGGACAGCT
CATAGACCTGAGCTCCCCTCTGATCCAGCTGAGCCCTGAGGCTGACAAGGAGAACGTGGATTCCCCACTC
CTCAAGTTCTAAGTCGAGCATGCATCTAGAGGGCCCTATTCTATAGTGTCACCTAAATGCTAGAGCTCGC
TGATCAGCCTCGACTGTGCCTTCTAGTTGCCAGCCATCTGTTGTTTGCCCCTCCCCCGTGCCTTCCTTGA
CCCTGGAAGGTGCCACTCCCACTGTCCTTTCCTAATAAAATGAGGAAATTGCATCGCATTGTCTGAGTAG
GTGTCATTCTATTCTGGGGGGTGGGGTGGGGCAGGACAGCAAGGGGGAGGATTGGGAAGACAATAGCAGG
CATGCTGGGGATGCGGTGGGCTCTATGGCTTCTGAGGCGGAAAGAACCAGCTGGGGCTCTAGGGGGTATC
CCC
[124 nt withheld, positions 3504-3627]
C
[91 nt withheld, positions 3629-3719]
A
[49 nt withheld, positions 3721-3769]
CCTTTGACGTTGGAGTCCACGTTCTTT
[37 nt withheld, positions 3797-3833]
ACCCTATCTCGGTCTATTCTTTTGATTTATAAGGGATTTTGCCGATTTCGGCCTATTGGTTAAAAAATGA
GCTGATTTAACAAAAATTTAACGCGAATTAATTCTGTGGAATGTGTGTCAGTTAGGGTGTGGAAAGTCCC
CAGGCTCCCCAGCAGGCAGAAGTATGCAAAGCATGCATCTCAATTAGTCAGCAACCAGGTGTGGAAAGTC
CCCAGGCTCCCCAGCAGGCAGAAGTATGCAAAGCATGCATCTCAATTAGTCAGCAACCATAGTCCCGCCC
CTAACTCCGCCCATCCCGCCCCTAACTCCGCCCAGTTCCGCCCATTCTCCGCCCCATGGCTGACTAATTT
TTTTTATTTATGCAGAGGCCGAGGCCGCCTCTGCCTCTGAGCTATTCCAGAAGTAGTGAGGAGGCTTTTT
TGGAGGCCTAGGCTTTTGCAAAAAGCTCCCGGGAGCTTGTATATCCATTTTCGGATCTGATCAAGAGACA
GGATGAGGATCGTTTCGCATGATTGAACAAGATGGATTGCACGCAGGTTCTCCGGCCGCTTGGGTGGAGA
GGCTATTCGGCTATGACTGGGCACAACAGACAATCGGCTGCTCTGATGCCGCCGTGTTCCGGCTGTCAGC
GCAGGGGCGCCCGGTTCTTTTTGTCAAGACCGACCTGTCCGGTGCCCTGAATGAACTGCAGGACGAGGCA
GCGCGGCTATCGTGGCTGGCCACGACGGGCGTTCCTTGCGCAGCTGTGCTCGACGTTGTCACTGAAGCGG
GAAGGGACTGGCTGCTATTGGGCGAAGTGCCGGGGCAGGATCTCCTGTCATCTCACCTTGCTCCTGCCGA
GAAAGTATCCATCATGGCTGATGCAATGCGGCGGCTGCATACGCTTGATCCGGCTACCTGCCCATTCGAC
CACCAAGCGAAACATCGCATCGAGCGAGCACGTACTCGGATGGAAGCCGGTCTTGTCGATCAGGATGATC
TGGACGAAGAGCATCAGGGGCTCGCGCCAGCCGAACTGTTCGCCAGGCTCAAGGCGCGCATGCCCGACGG
CGAGGATCTCGTCGTGACCCATGGCGATGCCTGCTTGCCGAATATCATGGTGGAAAATGGCCGCTTTTCT
GGATTCATCGACTGTGGCCGGCTGGGTGTGGCGGACCGCTATCAGGACATAGCGTTGGCTACCCGTGATA
TTGCTGAAGAGCTTGGCGGCGAATGGGCTGACCGCTTCCTCGTGCTTTACGGTATCGCCGCTCCCGATTC
GCAGCGCATCGCCTTCTATCGCCTTCTTGACGAGTTCTTCTGAGCGGGACTCTGGGGTTCGAAATGACCG
ACCAAGCGACGCCCAACCTGCCATCACGAGATTTCGATTCCACCGCCGCCTTCTATGAAAGGTTGGGCTT
CGGAATCGTTTTCCGGGACGCCGGCTGGATGATCCTCCAGCGCGGGGATCTCATGCTGGAGTTCTTCGCC
CACCCCAACTTGTTTATTGCAGCTTATAATGGTTACAAATAAAGCAATAGCATCACAAATTTCACAAATA
AAGCATTTTTTTCACTGCATTCTAGTTGTGGTTTGTCCAAACTCATCAATGTATCTTATCATGTCTGTAT
ACCGTCGACCTCTAGCTAGAGCTTGGCGTAATCATGGTCATAGCTGTTTCCTGTGTGAAATTGTTATCCG
CTCACAATTCCACACAACATACGAGCCGGAAGCATAAAGTGTAAAGCCTGGGGTGCCTAATGAGTGAGCT
AACTCACATTAATTGCGTTGCGCTCACTGCCCGCTTTCCAGTCGGGAAACCTGTCGTGCCAGCTGCATTA
ATGAATCGGCCAACGCGCGGGGAGAGGCGGTTTGCGTATTGGGCGCTCTTCCGCTTCCTCGCTCACTGAC
TCGCTGCGCTCGGTCGTTCGGCTGCGGCGAGCGGTATCAGCTCACTCAAAGGCGGTAATACGGTTATCCA
CAGAATCAGGGGATAACGCAGGAAAGAACATGTGAGCAAAAGGCCAGCAAAAGGCCAGGAACCGTAAAAA
GGCCGCGTTGCTGGCGTTTTTCCATAGGCTCCGCCCCCCTGACGAGCATCACAAAAATCGACGCTCAAGT
CAGAGGTGGCGAAACCCGACAGGACTATAAAGATACCAGGCGTTTCCCCCTGGAAGCTCCCTCGTGCGCT
CTCCTGTTCCGACCCTGCCGCTTACCGGATACCTGTCCGCCTTTCTCCCTTCGGGAAGCGTGGCGCTTTC
TCATAGCTCACGCTGTAGGTATCTCAGTTCGGTGTAGGTCGTTCGCTCCAAGCTGGGCTGTGTGCACGAA
CCCCCCGTTCAGCCCGACCGCTGCGCCTTATCCGGTAACTATCGTCTTGAGTCCAACCCGGTAAGACACG
ACTTATCGCCACTGGCAGCAGCCACTGGTAACAGGATTAGCAGAGCGAGGTATGTAGGCGGTGCTACAGA
GTTCTTGAAGTGGTGGCCTAACTACGGCTACACTAGAAGAACAGTATTTGGTATCTGCGCTCTGCTGAAG
CCAGTTACCTTCGGAAAAAGAGTTGGTAGCTCTTGATCCGGCAAACAAACCACCGCTGGTAGCGGTGGTT
TTTTTGTTTGCAAGCAGCAGATTACGCGCAGAAAAAAAGGATCTCAAGAAGATCCTTTGATCTTTTCTAC
GGGGTCTGACGCTCAGTGGAACGAAAACTCACGTTAAGGGATTTTGGTCATGAGATTATCAAAAAGGATC
TTCACCTAGATCCTTTTAAATTAAAAATGAAGTTTTAAATCAATCTAAAGTATATATGAGTAAACTTGGT
CTGACAGTTACCAATGCTTAATCAGTGAGGCACCTATCTCAGCGATCTGTCTATTTCGTTCATCCATAGT
TGCCTGACTCCCCGTCGTGTAGATAACTACGATACGGGAGGGCTTACCATCTGGCCCCAGTGCTGCAATG
ATACCGCGAGACCCACGCTCACCGGCTCCAGATTTATCAGCAATAAACCAGCCAGCCGGAAGGGCCGAGC
GCAGAAGTGGTCCTGCAACTTTATCCGCCTCCATCCAGTCTATTAATTGTTGCCGGGAAGCTAGAGTAAG
TAGTTCGCCAGTTAATAGTTTGCGCAACGTTGTTGCCATTGCTACAGGCATCGTGGTGTCACGCTCGTCG
TTTGGTATGGCTTCATTCAGCTCCGGTTCCCAACGATCAAGGCGAGTTACATGATCCCCCATGTTGTGCA
AAAAAGCGGTTAGCTCCTTCGGTCCTCCGATCGTTGTCAGAAGTAAGTTGGCCGCAGTGTTATCACTCAT
GGTTATGGCAGCACTGCATAATTCTCTTACTGTCATGCCATCCGTAAGATGCTTTTCTGTGACTGGTGAG
TACTCAACCAAGTCATTCTGAGAATAGTGTATGCGGCGACCGAGTTGCTCTTGCCCGGCGTCAATACGGG
ATAATACCGCGCCACATAGCAGAACTTTAAAAGTGCTCATCATTGGAAAACGTTCTTCGGGGCGAAAACT
CTCAAGGATCTTACCGCTGTTGAGATCCAGTTCGATGTAACCCACTCGTGCACCCAACTGATCTTCAGCA
TCTTTTACTTTCACCAGCGTTTCTGGGTGAGCAAAAACAGGAAGGCAAAATGCCGCAAAAAAGGGAATAA
GGGCGACACGGAAATGTTGAATACTCATACTCTTCCTTTTTCAATATTATTGAAGCATTTATCAGGGTTA
TTGTCTCATGAGCGGATACATATTTGAATGTATTTAGAAAAATAAACAAATAGGGGTTCCGCGCACATTT
CCCCGAAAAGTGCCACCTGACGTC
